>Addgene plasmid #147927 | pcDNA3.1-MS2-HA-EGFP-HsNanos1_1-58_X | depositor full sequence | sequence record 290374 | Full Sequence
GACGGATCGGGAGATCTCCCGATCCCCTATGGTGCACTCTCAGTACAATCTGCTCTGATGCCGCATAGTT
AAGCCAGTATCTGCTCCCTGCTTGTGTGTTGGAGGTCGCTGAGTAGTGCGCGAGCAAAATTTAAGCTACA
ACAAGGCAAGGCTTGACCGACAATTGCATGAAGAATCTGCTTAGGGTTAGGCGTTTTGCGCTGCTTCGCG
ATGTACGGGCCAGATATACGCGTTGACATTGATTATTGACTAGTTATTAATAGTAATCAATTACGGGGTC
ATTAGTTCATAGCCCATATATGGAGTTCCGCGTTACATAACTTACGGTAAATGGCCCGCCTGGCTGACCG
CCCAACGACCCCCGCCCATTGACGTCAATAATGACGTATGTTCCCATAGTAACGCCAATAGGGACTTTCC
ATTGACGTCAATGGGTGGAGTATTTACGGTAAACTGCCCACTTGGCAGTACATCAAGTGTATCATATGCC
AAGTACGCCCCCTATTGACGTCAATGACGGTAAATGGCCCGCCTGGCATTATGCCCAGTACATGACCTTA
TGGGACTTTCCTACTTGGCAGTACATCTACGTATTAGTCATCGCTATTACCATGGTGATGCGGTTTTGGC
AGTACATCAATGGGCGTGGATAGCGGTTTGACTCACGGGGATTTCCAAGTCTCCACCCCATTGACGTCAA
TGGGAGTTTGTTTTGGCACCAAAATCAACGGGACTTTCCAAAATGTCGTAACAACTCCGCCCCATTGACG
CAAATGGGCGGTAGGCGTGTACGGTGGGAGGTCTATATAAGCAGAGCTCTCTGGCTAACTAGAGAACCCA
CTGCTTACTGGCTTATCGAAATTAATACGACTCACTATAGGGAGACCCAAGCTTGCCACCATGGCTTCTA
ACTTTACTCAGTTCGTTCTCGTCGACAATGGCGGAACTGGCGACGTGACTGTCGCCCCAAGCAACTTCGC
TAACGGGGTCGCTGAATGGATCAGCTCTAACTCGCGATCACAGGCTTACAAAGTAACCTGTAGCGTTCGT
CAGAGCTCTGCGCAGAATCGCAAATACACCATCAAAGTCGAGGTGCCTAAAGTGGCAACCCAGACTGTTG
GTGGTGAAGAGCTTCCTGTAGCCGGATGGAGATCTTACTTAAATATGGAACTAACCATTCCAATTTTCGC
CACGAATTCCGACTGCGAGCTTATTGTTAAGGCAATGCAAGGTCTCCTAAAAGATGGAAACCCGATTCCC
TCGGCCATCGCGGCCAACTCCGGCATCTACGGAGGTGGAGGTGGATCTGGTGGATCTCCTCCACATATGG
CTTACCCATACGATGTTCCAGATTACGCTCCTCCAAAGCTTGGATCCATGGTGAGCAAGGGCGAGGAGCT
GTTCACCGGGGTGGTGCCCATCCTGGTCGAGCTGGACGGCGACGTAAACGGCCACAAGTTCAGCGTGTCC
GGCGAGGGCGAGGGCGATGCCACCTACGGCAAGCTGACCCTGAAGTTCATCTGCACCACCGGCAAGCTGC
CCGTGCCCTGGCCCACCCTCGTGACCACCCTGACCTACGGCGTGCAGTGCTTCAGCCGCTACCCCGACCA
CATGAAGCAGCACGACTTCTTCAAGTCCGCCATGCCCGAAGGCTACGTCCAGGAGCGCACCATCTTCTTC
AAGGACGACGGCAACTACAAGACCCGCGCCGAGGTGAAGTTCGAGGGCGACACCCTGGTGAACCGCATCG
AGCTGAAGGGCATCGACTTCAAGGAGGACGGCAACATCCTGGGGCACAAGCTGGAGTACAACTACAACAG
CCACAACGTCTATATCATGGCCGACAAGCAGAAGAACGGCATCAAGGTGAACTTCAAGATCCGCCACAAC
ATCGAGGACGGCAGTGTGCAGCTCGCCGACCACTACCAGCAGAACACCCCCATCGGCGACGGCCCCGTGC
TGCTGCCCGACAACCACTACCTGAGCACCCAGTCCGCCCTGAGCAAAGACCCCAACGAGAAGCGCGATCA
CATGGTCCTGCTGGAGTTCGTGACCGCCGCCGGGATCACTCTCGGCATGGACGAGCTGTACAAGTCCGGA
CTCAGAGGTGGATCTGGTGGATCTCCTCCACATCTCGAGATGGAAGCCTTCCCATGGGCCCCCAGATCCC
CCAGAAGAGGCAGAGCACCTCCTCCCATGGCCCTGGTGCCAAGCGCCAGATATGTGTCTGCCCCTGGACC
TGCCCACCCCCAGCCTTTCAGCAGCTGGAACGATTACCTGGGCCTGGCCACCCTGATCACCAAGGCCGTG
GATTAAGCGGCCGCCTAGAGGGCCCTATTCTATAGTGTCACCTAAATGCTAGAGCTCGCTGATCAGCCTC
GACTGTGCCTTCTAGTTGCCAGCCATCTGTTGTTTGCCCCTCCCCCGTGCCTTCCTTGACCCTGGAAGGT
GCCACTCCCACTGTCCTTTCCTAATAAAATGAGGAAATTGCATCGCATTGTCTGAGTAGGTGTCATTCTA
TTCTGGGGGGTGGGGTGGGGCAGGACAGCAAGGGGGAGGATTGGGAAGACAATAGCAGGCATGCTGGGGA
TGCGGTGGGCTCTATGGCTTCTGAGGCGGAAAGAACCAGCTGGGGCTCTAGGGGGTATCCCC
[124 nt withheld, positions 2653-2776]
C
[91 nt withheld, positions 2778-2868]
A
[49 nt withheld, positions 2870-2918]
CCTTTGACGTTGGAGTCCACGTTCTTT
[37 nt withheld, positions 2946-2982]
ACCCTATCTCGGTCTATTCTTTTGATTTATAAGGGATTTTGCCGATTTCGGCCTATTGGTTAAAAAATGA
GCTGATTTAACAAAAATTTAACGCGAATTAATTCTGTGGAATGTGTGTCAGTTAGGGTGTGGAAAGTCCC
CAGGCTCCCCAGCAGGCAGAAGTATGCAAAGCATGCATCTCAATTAGTCAGCAACCAGGTGTGGAAAGTC
CCCAGGCTCCCCAGCAGGCAGAAGTATGCAAAGCATGCATCTCAATTAGTCAGCAACCATAGTCCCGCCC
CTAACTCCGCCCATCCCGCCCCTAACTCCGCCCAGTTCCGCCCATTCTCCGCCCCATGGCTGACTAATTT
TTTTTATTTATGCAGAGGCCGAGGCCGCCTCTGCCTCTGAGCTATTCCAGAAGTAGTGAGGAGGCTTTTT
TGGAGGCCTAGGCTTTTGCAAAAAGCTCCCGGGAGCTTGTATATCCATTTTCGGATCTGATCAAGAGACA
GGATGAGGATCGTTTCGCATGATTGAACAAGATGGATTGCACGCAGGTTCTCCGGCCGCTTGGGTGGAGA
GGCTATTCGGCTATGACTGGGCACAACAGACAATCGGCTGCTCTGATGCCGCCGTGTTCCGGCTGTCAGC
GCAGGGGCGCCCGGTTCTTTTTGTCAAGACCGACCTGTCCGGTGCCCTGAATGAACTGCAGGACGAGGCA
GCGCGGCTATCGTGGCTGGCCACGACGGGCGTTCCTTGCGCAGCTGTGCTCGACGTTGTCACTGAAGCGG
GAAGGGACTGGCTGCTATTGGGCGAAGTGCCGGGGCAGGATCTCCTGTCATCTCACCTTGCTCCTGCCGA
GAAAGTATCCATCATGGCTGATGCAATGCGGCGGCTGCATACGCTTGATCCGGCTACCTGCCCATTCGAC
CACCAAGCGAAACATCGCATCGAGCGAGCACGTACTCGGATGGAAGCCGGTCTTGTCGATCAGGATGATC
TGGACGAAGAGCATCAGGGGCTCGCGCCAGCCGAACTGTTCGCCAGGCTCAAGGCGCGCATGCCCGACGG
CGAGGATCTCGTCGTGACCCATGGCGATGCCTGCTTGCCGAATATCATGGTGGAAAATGGCCGCTTTTCT
GGATTCATCGACTGTGGCCGGCTGGGTGTGGCGGACCGCTATCAGGACATAGCGTTGGCTACCCGTGATA
TTGCTGAAGAGCTTGGCGGCGAATGGGCTGACCGCTTCCTCGTGCTTTACGGTATCGCCGCTCCCGATTC
GCAGCGCATCGCCTTCTATCGCCTTCTTGACGAGTTCTTCTGAGCGGGACTCTGGGGTTCGAAATGACCG
ACCAAGCGACGCCCAACCTGCCATCACGAGATTTCGATTCCACCGCCGCCTTCTATGAAAGGTTGGGCTT
CGGAATCGTTTTCCGGGACGCCGGCTGGATGATCCTCCAGCGCGGGGATCTCATGCTGGAGTTCTTCGCC
CACCCCAACTTGTTTATTGCAGCTTATAATGGTTACAAATAAAGCAATAGCATCACAAATTTCACAAATA
AAGCATTTTTTTCACTGCATTCTAGTTGTGGTTTGTCCAAACTCATCAATGTATCTTATCATGTCTGTAT
ACCGTCGACCTCTAGCTAGAGCTTGGCGTAATCATGGTCATAGCTGTTTCCTGTGTGAAATTGTTATCCG
CTCACAATTCCACACAACATACGAGCCGGAAGCATAAAGTGTAAAGCCTGGGGTGCCTAATGAGTGAGCT
AACTCACATTAATTGCGTTGCGCTCACTGCCCGCTTTCCAGTCGGGAAACCTGTCGTGCCAGCTGCATTA
ATGAATCGGCCAACGCGCGGGGAGAGGCGGTTTGCGTATTGGGCGCTCTTCCGCTTCCTCGCTCACTGAC
TCGCTGCGCTCGGTCGTTCGGCTGCGGCGAGCGGTATCAGCTCACTCAAAGGCGGTAATACGGTTATCCA
CAGAATCAGGGGATAACGCAGGAAAGAACATGTGAGCAAAAGGCCAGCAAAAGGCCAGGAACCGTAAAAA
GGCCGCGTTGCTGGCGTTTTTCCATAGGCTCCGCCCCCCTGACGAGCATCACAAAAATCGACGCTCAAGT
CAGAGGTGGCGAAACCCGACAGGACTATAAAGATACCAGGCGTTTCCCCCTGGAAGCTCCCTCGTGCGCT
CTCCTGTTCCGACCCTGCCGCTTACCGGATACCTGTCCGCCTTTCTCCCTTCGGGAAGCGTGGCGCTTTC
TCATAGCTCACGCTGTAGGTATCTCAGTTCGGTGTAGGTCGTTCGCTCCAAGCTGGGCTGTGTGCACGAA
CCCCCCGTTCAGCCCGACCGCTGCGCCTTATCCGGTAACTATCGTCTTGAGTCCAACCCGGTAAGACACG
ACTTATCGCCACTGGCAGCAGCCACTGGTAACAGGATTAGCAGAGCGAGGTATGTAGGCGGTGCTACAGA
GTTCTTGAAGTGGTGGCCTAACTACGGCTACACTAGAAGAACAGTATTTGGTATCTGCGCTCTGCTGAAG
CCAGTTACCTTCGGAAAAAGAGTTGGTAGCTCTTGATCCGGCAAACAAACCACCGCTGGTAGCGGTTTTT
TTGTTTGCAAGCAGCAGATTACGCGCAGAAAAAAAGGATCTCAAGAAGATCCTTTGATCTTTTCTACGGG
GTCTGACGCTCAGTGGAACGAAAACTCACGTTAAGGGATTTTGGTCATGAGATTATCAAAAAGGATCTTC
ACCTAGATCCTTTTAAATTAAAAATGAAGTTTTAAATCAATCTAAAGTATATATGAGTAAACTTGGTCTG
ACAGTTACCAATGCTTAATCAGTGAGGCACCTATCTCAGCGATCTGTCTATTTCGTTCATCCATAGTTGC
CTGACTCCCCGTCGTGTAGATAACTACGATACGGGAGGGCTTACCATCTGGCCCCAGTGCTGCAATGATA
CCGCGAGACCCACGCTCACCGGCTCCAGATTTATCAGCAATAAACCAGCCAGCCGGAAGGGCCGAGCGCA
GAAGTGGTCCTGCAACTTTATCCGCCTCCATCCAGTCTATTAATTGTTGCCGGGAAGCTAGAGTAAGTAG
TTCGCCAGTTAATAGTTTGCGCAACGTTGTTGCCATTGCTACAGGCATCGTGGTGTCACGCTCGTCGTTT
GGTATGGCTTCATTCAGCTCCGGTTCCCAACGATCAAGGCGAGTTACATGATCCCCCATGTTGTGCAAAA
AAGCGGTTAGCTCCTTCGGTCCTCCGATCGTTGTCAGAAGTAAGTTGGCCGCAGTGTTATCACTCATGGT
TATGGCAGCACTGCATAATTCTCTTACTGTCATGCCATCCGTAAGATGCTTTTCTGTGACTGGTGAGTAC
TCAACCAAGTCATTCTGAGAATAGTGTATGCGGCGACCGAGTTGCTCTTGCCCGGCGTCAATACGGGATA
ATACCGCGCCACATAGCAGAACTTTAAAAGTGCTCATCATTGGAAAACGTTCTTCGGGGCGAAAACTCTC
AAGGATCTTACCGCTGTTGAGATCCAGTTCGATGTAACCCACTCGTGCACCCAACTGATCTTCAGCATCT
TTTACTTTCACCAGCGTTTCTGGGTGAGCAAAAACAGGAAGGCAAAATGCCGCAAAAAAGGGAATAAGGG
CGACACGGAAATGTTGAATACTCATACTCTTCCTTTTTCAATATTATTGAAGCATTTATCAGGGTTATTG
TCTCATGAGCGGATACATATTTGAATGTATTTAGAAAAATAAACAAATAGGGGTTCCGCGCACATTTCCC
CGAAAAGTGCCACCTGACGTC
Features (pLannotate 1.2.2; 24 found; start..end, strand, type, name):
     28..80      -  misc_feature   bom (fragment): basis of mobility region from pBR322
    235..614     +  enhancer       CMV enhancer: human cytomegalovirus immediate early enhancer
    615..818     +  promoter       CMV promoter: human cytomegalovirus (CMV) immediate early promoter
    814..847     +  LTR            5' LTR (truncated) (fragment): truncated 5' long terminal repeat (LTR) from HIV-1
    863..881     +  promoter       T7 promoter: promoter for bacteriophage T7 RNA polymerase
    904..1290    +  CDS            MS2: bacteriophage MS2 coat protein binds to a specific stem-loop structure in the viral RNA (Peabody, 1993)
   1333..1359    +  CDS            3xHA (fragment): three tandem HA epitope tags
   1378..2094    +  CDS            EGFP: EGFP is a basic (constitutively fluorescent) green fluorescent protein published in 1996, derived from Aequorea victoria. It is reported to be a rapidly-maturing weak dimer with moderate acid sensitivity.
   2140..2313    +  CDS            NANOS1 (fragment): NANO1_HUMAN - Also known as NOS1. Experimental evidence at protein level: Swiss-Prot protein existence level 1. May act as a translational repressor which regulates translation of specific mRNAs by forming a complex with PUM2 that associates with the 3'-UTR of mRNA targets. Capable of interfering with the proadhesive and anti-invasive functions of E-cadherin. Up-regulates the production of MMP14 to promote tumor cell invasion. From Homo sapiens (Human).
   2339..2357    -  promoter       SP6 promoter: promoter for bacteriophage SP6 RNA polymerase
   2383..2607    +  polyA_signal   bGH poly(A) signal: bovine growth hormone polyadenylation signal
   2611..2632    +  promoter       SV40 promoter (fragment): SV40 enhancer and early promoter
   2653..3081    +  rep_origin     f1 ori (sequence partly withheld): f1 bacteriophage origin of replication; arrow indicates direction of (+) strand synthesis
   3095..3424    +  promoter       SV40 promoter: SV40 enhancer and early promoter
   3491..4282    +  CDS            neo: KKA2_KLEPN - Also known as kan, nptII. Experimental evidence at protein level: Swiss-Prot protein existence level 1. Resistance to kanamycin, neomycin, paromomycin, ribostamycin, butirosin and gentamicin B. From Klebsiella pneumoniae.
   4306..4464    +  CDS            ble (fragment): BLE_KLEPN - Experimental evidence at protein level: Swiss-Prot protein existence level 1. Binding protein with a strong affinity to the bleomycin family of antibiotics. Binds to CL990; an antimitotic-antibiotic compound. From Klebsiella pneumoniae.
   4459..4580    +  polyA_signal   SV40 poly(A) signal: SV40 polyadenylation signal
   4653..4669    -  protein_bind   lac operator: The lac repressor binds to the lac operator to inhibit transcription in E. coli. This inhibition can be relieved by adding lactose or isopropyl-β-D-thiogalactopyranoside (IPTG). lac repressor encoded by lacI
   4677..4707    -  promoter       lac promoter: promoter for the E. coli lac operon
   4722..4743    -  protein_bind   CAP binding site: CAP binding activates transcription in the presence of cAMP. E. coli catabolite activator protein
   4756..4848    -  CDS            lacI (fragment): lac repressor; lacI; The lac repressor binds to the lac operator to inhibit transcription in E. coli. This inhibition can be relieved by adding lactose or isopropyl-β-D-thiogalactopyranoside (IPTG).
   5031..5616    -  rep_origin     ori: high-copy-number ColE1/pMB1/pBR322/pUC origin of replication
   5787..6647    -  CDS            AmpR: β-lactamase; bla; confers resistance to ampicillin, carbenicillin, and related antibiotics
   6648..6752    -  promoter       AmpR promoter: bla
