[The description below was written by a language model from this plasmid's Addgene catalogue record and pLannotate feature annotations shown in this document.]
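Description:
pcDNA3.1-MS2-HA-EGFP-HsNanos1_1-58_X is a 6.8 kb mammalian expression plasmid. The catalogue lists the backbone as unknown, but the name and the annotated features fit a pcDNA3.1-type vector. It is propagated in E. coli at high copy from a ColE1/pUC-type origin under ampicillin selection (AmpR with its bla promoter), and it also carries an f1 origin. An SV40 early promoter drives a neomycin phosphotransferase gene followed by an SV40 poly(A) signal, which would allow G418 selection of transfected mammalian cells. The short bom, HIV-1 LTR, ble, lacI and extra SV40 promoter hits are only fragments and are most likely backbone remnants or annotation artefacts.

The expression cassette uses the CMV immediate-early enhancer and promoter and ends in the bovine growth hormone poly(A) signal. T7 and SP6 promoters flank the insert. The open reading frame is arranged as a fusion of the bacteriophage MS2 coat protein, an HA epitope (a short match to the 3xHA feature, consistent with a single tag), EGFP, and a fragment of human NANOS1 corresponding to residues 1–58. The depositor notes that the Nanos1 segment was synthesized and codon-optimized for human cells.

The MS2 coat protein binds a specific RNA stem-loop, so a fusion of this design can be tethered to a reporter mRNA carrying MS2 binding sites. This tests whether the N-terminal Nanos1 region alone can repress or destabilize a bound transcript, while HA and EGFP allow detection and visualization. That use matches the associated study on Nanos-mediated recruitment of the CCR4-NOT complex and translational repression, although the record itself states the purpose only as mammalian expression of the fragment.
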