Addgene plasmid #147927: pcDNA3.1-MS2-HA-EGFP-HsNanos1_1-58_X
Purpose: Mammalian Expression of HsNanos1_1-58
Depositing lab: Elisa Izaurralde. Depositing organization: Max Planck Institute for Developmental Biology. Publication: Structural basis for the Nanos-mediated recruitment of the CCR4-NOT complex and translational repression. Bhandari D, Raisch T, Weichenrieder O, Jonas S, Izaurralde E. Genes Dev. 2014 Apr 15;28(8):888-901. doi: 10.1101/gad.237289.113. PubMed 24736845.
Backbone
  Vector backbone: Unknown
  Vector type: Mammalian Expression
Growth in bacteria
  Bacterial resistance: Ampicillin, 100 μg/mL
  Growth temperature: 37°C
  Growth strain: DH5alpha
  Copy number: High Copy
Gene/Insert
  Gene/Insert name: HsNanos1_1-58
  Species: H. sapiens (human)
  Entrez Gene: NANOS1 (a.k.a. RP11-498J9.3, NOS1)
  Cloning method: Unknown
Terms and licenses: Academic/Nonprofit Terms; Industry Terms: Not Available to Industry
Depositor comments: synthesized DNA from GeneArt. Codon optimized for Expression in human cells. Plasmids from this collection were made available to the research community and donated after the lab closed. Please note that the sequence provided by the depositing laboratory may be theoretical/predicted or based on Sanger sequencing results. There may be discrepancies between sequencing results obtained by Addgene and the depositor sequence. If an Addgene verified sequence is not available, please contact before placing your order to request that our lab fully sequence the plasmid.
How to cite: pcDNA3.1-MS2-HA-EGFP-HsNanos1_1-58_X was a gift from Elisa Izaurralde (Addgene plasmid # 147927 ; http://n2t.net/addgene:147927 ; RRID:Addgene_147927)
